Addgene plasmid #71662: pcDNA3.1+ hnRNPK myc HIS
Purpose: Mammalian expression of hnRNPK
Depositing lab: Gideon Dreyfuss. Depositing organization: University of Pennsylvania.
Backbone
  Vector backbone: pcDNA3.1(+)/myc-His A
  Backbone manufacturer: Invitrogen
  Backbone size w/o insert (bp): 5490
  Vector type: Mammalian Expression
  Selectable markers: Neomycin (select with G418)
Growth in bacteria
  Bacterial resistance: Ampicillin, 100 μg/mL
  Growth temperature: 37°C
  Growth strain: DH5alpha
  Copy number: High Copy
Gene/Insert
  Gene/Insert name: hnRNPK (alt name: heterogeneous nuclear ribonucleoprotein K)
  Species: H. sapiens (human)
  Insert size (bp): 1392
  GenBank ID: 3190
  Entrez Gene: HNRNPK (a.k.a. AUKS, CSBP, HNRPK, TUNP)
  Promoter: CMV
  Tag / fusion protein: myc (C terminal on backbone); HIS (C terminal on backbone)
  Cloning method: Restriction Enzyme; 5′ cloning site EcoRI (not destroyed); 3′ cloning site XhoI (not destroyed)
  Sequencing primers: 5′ CMV-F; 3′ BGH-rev
Terms and licenses: Academic/Nonprofit Terms; Industry Terms: Not Available to Industry
How to cite: pcDNA3.1+ hnRNPK myc HIS was a gift from Gideon Dreyfuss (Addgene plasmid # 71662 ; http://n2t.net/addgene:71662 ; RRID:Addgene_71662)
