[The description below was written by a language model from this plasmid's Addgene catalogue record and pLannotate feature annotations shown in this document.]
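Description:
pcDNA3.1+ hnRNPK myc HIS is a mammalian expression plasmid built on the Invitrogen pcDNA3.1(+)/myc-His A backbone and carrying the human heterogeneous nuclear ribonucleoprotein K (HNRNPK) coding sequence, a 1,392 bp insert cloned between EcoRI and XhoI sites that both remain intact. The sequenced plasmid is about 6.9 kb. Transcription is driven by the human cytomegalovirus immediate-early enhancer and promoter and terminated by the bovine growth hormone polyadenylation signal. A T7 promoter lies between the CMV promoter and the insert and can be used for in vitro transcription. According to the catalogue entry, the backbone supplies C-terminal myc and polyhistidine tags. These are not annotated separately in the feature table, but there is unannotated space between the end of the HNRNPK reading frame and the bGH signal where they would be expected. The tags allow antibody detection or immunoprecipitation and metal-affinity purification of the expressed protein.

In E. coli, the plasmid replicates from a high-copy ColE1/pUC-type origin and is selected with ampicillin through the β-lactamase gene. An f1 origin is also present for single-stranded DNA production. For mammalian cells, an SV40 enhancer/early promoter drives the neomycin phosphotransferase gene, followed by an SV40 poly(A) signal, so stable transfectants can be selected with G418. Several short annotations (an HIV-1 LTR fragment, ble and lacI fragments, lac promoter and operator elements) appear to be backbone remnants or partial matches rather than functional parts. hnRNP K is a major poly(C)-binding pre-mRNA-binding protein, also implicated in the p53 response to DNA damage. The stated purpose of the plasmid is mammalian expression of hnRNPK.
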