Features (pLannotate 1.2.2; 20 found; start..end, strand, type, name):
     28..80      -  misc_feature   bom (fragment): basis of mobility region from pBR322
    235..614     +  enhancer       CMV enhancer: human cytomegalovirus immediate early enhancer
    615..818     +  promoter       CMV promoter: human cytomegalovirus (CMV) immediate early promoter
    814..847     +  LTR            5' LTR (truncated) (fragment): truncated 5' long terminal repeat (LTR) from HIV-1
    863..881     +  promoter       T7 promoter: promoter for bacteriophage T7 RNA polymerase
    952..2343    +  CDS            HNRNPK: HNRPK_MACFA - Also known as HNRPK. Experimental evidence at transcript level: Swiss-Prot protein existence level 2. One of the major pre-mRNA-binding proteins. Binds tenaciously to poly(C) sequences. Likely to play a role in the nuclear metabolism of hnRNAs, particularly for pre-mRNAs that contain cytidine-rich sequences. Can also bind poly(C) single-stranded DNA. Plays an important role in p53/TP53 response to DNA damage, acting at the level of both transcription activation and repression. When sumoylated, acts as a transcriptional coactivator of p53/TP53, playing a role in p21/CDKN1A and 14-
   2513..2737    +  polyA_signal   bGH poly(A) signal: bovine growth hormone polyadenylation signal
   2741..2762    +  promoter       SV40 promoter (fragment): SV40 enhancer and early promoter
   2783..3211    +  rep_origin     f1 ori (sequence partly withheld): f1 bacteriophage origin of replication; arrow indicates direction of (+) strand synthesis
   3225..3554    +  promoter       SV40 promoter: SV40 enhancer and early promoter
   3621..4412    +  CDS            neo: KKA2_KLEPN - Also known as kan, nptII. Experimental evidence at protein level: Swiss-Prot protein existence level 1. Resistance to kanamycin, neomycin, paromomycin, ribostamycin, butirosin and gentamicin B. From Klebsiella pneumoniae.
   4438..4596    +  CDS            ble (fragment): BLE_KLEPN - Experimental evidence at protein level: Swiss-Prot protein existence level 1. Binding protein with a strong affinity to the bleomycin family of antibiotics. Binds to CL990; an antimitotic-antibiotic compound. From Klebsiella pneumoniae.
   4591..4712    +  polyA_signal   SV40 poly(A) signal: SV40 polyadenylation signal
   4785..4801    -  protein_bind   lac operator: The lac repressor binds to the lac operator to inhibit transcription in E. coli. This inhibition can be relieved by adding lactose or isopropyl-β-D-thiogalactopyranoside (IPTG). lac repressor encoded by lacI
   4809..4839    -  promoter       lac promoter: promoter for the E. coli lac operon
   4854..4875    -  protein_bind   CAP binding site: CAP binding activates transcription in the presence of cAMP. E. coli catabolite activator protein
   4888..4980    -  CDS            lacI (fragment): lac repressor; lacI; The lac repressor binds to the lac operator to inhibit transcription in E. coli. This inhibition can be relieved by adding lactose or isopropyl-β-D-thiogalactopyranoside (IPTG).
   5163..5751    -  rep_origin     ori: high-copy-number ColE1/pMB1/pBR322/pUC origin of replication
   5922..6782    -  CDS            AmpR: β-lactamase; bla; confers resistance to ampicillin, carbenicillin, and related antibiotics
   6783..6887    -  promoter       AmpR promoter: bla
>Addgene plasmid #71662 | pcDNA3.1+ hnRNPK myc HIS | addgene full sequence | sequence record 265916 | Addgene NGS Result
GACGGATCGGGAGATCTCCCGATCCCCTATGGTGCACTCTCAGTACAATCTGCTCTGATGCCGCATAGTT
AAGCCAGTATCTGCTCCCTGCTTGTGTGTTGGAGGTCGCTGAGTAGTGCGCGAGCAAAATTTAAGCTACA
ACAAGGCAAGGCTTGACCGACAATTGCATGAAGAATCTGCTTAGGGTTAGGCGTTTTGCGCTGCTTCGCG
ATGTACGGGCCAGATATACGCGTTGACATTGATTATTGACTAGTTATTAATAGTAATCAATTACGGGGTC
ATTAGTTCATAGCCCATATATGGAGTTCCGCGTTACATAACTTACGGTAAATGGCCCGCCTGGCTGACCG
CCCAACGACCCCCGCCCATTGACGTCAATAATGACGTATGTTCCCATAGTAACGCCAATAGGGACTTTCC
ATTGACGTCAATGGGTGGAGTATTTACGGTAAACTGCCCACTTGGCAGTACATCAAGTGTATCATATGCC
AAGTACGCCCCCTATTGACGTCAATGACGGTAAATGGCCCGCCTGGCATTATGCCCAGTACATGACCTTA
TGGGACTTTCCTACTTGGCAGTACATCTACGTATTAGTCATCGCTATTACCATGGTGATGCGGTTTTGGC
AGTACATCAATGGGCGTGGATAGCGGTTTGACTCACGGGGATTTCCAAGTCTCCACCCCATTGACGTCAA
TGGGAGTTTGTTTTGGCACCAAAATCAACGGGACTTTCCAAAATGTCGTAACAACTCCGCCCCATTGACG
CAAATGGGCGGTAGGCGTGTACGGTGGGAGGTCTATATAAGCAGAGCTCTCTGGCTAACTAGAGAACCCA
CTGCTTACTGGCTTATCGAAATTAATACGACTCACTATAGGGAGACCCAAGCTGGCTAGTTAAGCTTGGT
ACCGAGCTCGGATCCACTAGTCCAGTGTGGTGGAATTCAATATGGAAACTGAACAGCCAGAAGAAACCTT
CCCTAACACTGAAACCAATGGTGAATTTGGTAAACGCCCTGCAGAAGATATGGAAGAGGAACAAGCATTT
AAAAGATCTAGAAACACTGATGAGATGGTTGAATTACGCATTCTGCTTCAGAGCAAGAATGCTGGGGCAG
TGATTGGAAAAGGAGGCAAGAATATTAAGGCTCTCCGTACAGACTACAATGCCAGTGTTTCAGTCCCAGA
CAGCAGTGGCCCCGAGCGCATATTGAGTATCAGTGCTGATATTGAAACAATTGGAGAAATTCTGAAGAAA
ATCATCCCTACCTTGGAAGAGGGCCTGCAGTTGCCATCACCCACTGCAACCAGCCAGCTCCCGCTCGAAT
CTGATGCTGTGGAATGCTTAAATTACCAACACTATAAAGGAAGTGACTTTGACTGCGAGTTGAGGCTGTT
GATTCATCAGAGTCTAGCAGGAGGAATTATTGGGGTCAAAGGTGCTAAAATCAAAGAACTTCGAGAGAAC
ACTCAAACCACCATCAAGCTTTTCCAGGAATGCTGTCCTCATTCCACTGACAGAGTTGTTCTTATTGGAG
GAAAACCCGATAGGGTTGTAGAGTGCATAAAGATCATCCTTGATCTTATATCTGAGTCTCCCATCAAAGG
ACGTGCACAGCCTTATGATCCCAATTTTTACGATGAAACCTATGATTATGGTGGTTTTACAATGATGTTT
GATGACCGTCGCGGACGCCCAGTGGGATTTCCCATGCGGGGAAGAGGTGGTTTTGACAGAATGCCTCCTG
GTCGGGGTGGGCGTCCCATGCCTCCATCTAGAAGAGATTATGATGATATGAGCCCTCGTCGAGGACCACC
TCCCCCTCCTCCCGGACGAGGCGGCCGGGGTGGTAGCAGAGCTCGGAATCTTCCTCTTCCTCCACCACCA
CCACCTAGAGGGGGAGACCTCATGGCCTATGACAGAAGAGGGAGACCTGGAGACCGTTACGACGGCATGG
TTGGTTTCAGTGCTGATGAAACTTGGGACTCTGCAATAGATACATGGAGCCCATCAGAATGGCAGATGGC
TTATGAACCACAGGGTGGCTCCGGATATGATTATTCCTATGCAGGGGGTCGTGGCTCATATGGTGATCTT
GGTGGACCTATTATTACTACACAAGTAACTATTCCCAAAGATTTGGCTGGATCTATTATTGGCAAAGGTG
GTCAGCGGATTAAACAAATCCGTCATGAGTCGGGAGCTTCGATCAAAATTGATGAGCCTTTAGAAGGATC
CGAAGATCGGATCATTACCATTACAGGAACACAGGACCAGATACAGAATGCACAGTATTTGCTGCAGAAC
AGTGTGAAGCAGTATGCAGATGTTGAAGGATTCTAATGCAAGATATTTTTTCTTTTTTATAGTGTGAAGC
AGTATTCTGGAAAGTTTTTCCTCGAGTCTAGAGGGCCCTTCGAACAAAAACTCATCTCAGAAGAGGATCT
GAATATGCATACCGGTCATCATCACCATCACCATTGAGTTTAAACCCGCTGATCAGCCTCGACTGTGCCT
TCTAGTTGCCAGCCATCTGTTGTTTGCCCCTCCCCCGTGCCTTCCTTGACCCTGGAAGGTGCCACTCCCA
CTGTCCTTTCCTAATAAAATGAGGAAATTGCATCGCATTGTCTGAGTAGGTGTCATTCTATTCTGGGGGG
TGGGGTGGGGCAGGACAGCAAGGGGGAGGATTGGGAAGACAATAGCAGGCATGCTGGGGATGCGGTGGGC
TCTATGGCTTCTGAGGCGGAAAGAACCAGCTGGGGCTCTAGGGGGTATCCCC
[124 nt withheld, positions 2783-2906]
C
[91 nt withheld, positions 2908-2998]
A
[49 nt withheld, positions 3000-3048]
CCTTTGACGTTGGAGTCCACGTTCTTT
[37 nt withheld, positions 3076-3112]
ACCCTATCTCGGTCTATTCTTTTGATTTATAAGGGATTTTGCCGATTTCGGCCTATTGGTTAAAAAATGA
GCTGATTTAACAAAAATTTAACGCGAATTAATTCTGTGGAATGTGTGTCAGTTAGGGTGTGGAAAGTCCC
CAGGCTCCCCAGCAGGCAGAAGTATGCAAAGCATGCATCTCAATTAGTCAGCAACCAGGTGTGGAAAGTC
CCCAGGCTCCCCAGCAGGCAGAAGTATGCAAAGCATGCATCTCAATTAGTCAGCAACCATAGTCCCGCCC
CTAACTCCGCCCATCCCGCCCCTAACTCCGCCCAGTTCCGCCCATTCTCCGCCCCATGGCTGACTAATTT
TTTTTATTTATGCAGAGGCCGAGGCCGCCTCTGCCTCTGAGCTATTCCAGAAGTAGTGAGGAGGCTTTTT
TGGAGGCCTAGGCTTTTGCAAAAAGCTCCCGGGAGCTTGTATATCCATTTTCGGATCTGATCAAGAGACA
GGATGAGGATCGTTTCGCATGATTGAACAAGATGGATTGCACGCAGGTTCTCCGGCCGCTTGGGTGGAGA
GGCTATTCGGCTATGACTGGGCACAACAGACAATCGGCTGCTCTGATGCCGCCGTGTTCCGGCTGTCAGC
GCAGGGGCGCCCGGTTCTTTTTGTCAAGACCGACCTGTCCGGTGCCCTGAATGAACTGCAGGACGAGGCA
GCGCGGCTATCGTGGCTGGCCACGACGGGCGTTCCTTGCGCAGCTGTGCTCGACGTTGTCACTGAAGCGG
GAAGGGACTGGCTGCTATTGGGCGAAGTGCCGGGGCAGGATCTCCTGTCATCTCACCTTGCTCCTGCCGA
GAAAGTATCCATCATGGCTGATGCAATGCGGCGGCTGCATACGCTTGATCCGGCTACCTGCCCATTCGAC
CACCAAGCGAAACATCGCATCGAGCGAGCACGTACTCGGATGGAAGCCGGTCTTGTCGATCAGGATGATC
TGGACGAAGAGCATCAGGGGCTCGCGCCAGCCGAACTGTTCGCCAGGCTCAAGGCGCGCATGCCCGACGG
CGAGGATCTCGTCGTGACCCATGGCGATGCCTGCTTGCCGAATATCATGGTGGAAAATGGCCGCTTTTCT
GGATTCATCGACTGTGGCCGGCTGGGTGTGGCGGACCGCTATCAGGACATAGCGTTGGCTACCCGTGATA
TTGCTGAAGAGCTTGGCGGCGAATGGGCTGACCGCTTCCTCGTGCTTTACGGTATCGCCGCTCCCGATTC
GCAGCGCATCGCCTTCTATCGCCTTCTTGACGAGTTCTTCTGAGCGGGACTCTGGGGTTCGCGAAATGAC
CGACCAAGCGACGCCCAACCTGCCATCACGAGATTTCGATTCCACCGCCGCCTTCTATGAAAGGTTGGGC
TTCGGAATCGTTTTCCGGGACGCCGGCTGGATGATCCTCCAGCGCGGGGATCTCATGCTGGAGTTCTTCG
CCCACCCCAACTTGTTTATTGCAGCTTATAATGGTTACAAATAAAGCAATAGCATCACAAATTTCACAAA
TAAAGCATTTTTTTCACTGCATTCTAGTTGTGGTTTGTCCAAACTCATCAATGTATCTTATCATGTCTGT
ATACCGTCGACCTCTAGCTAGAGCTTGGCGTAATCATGGTCATAGCTGTTTCCTGTGTGAAATTGTTATC
CGCTCACAATTCCACACAACATACGAGCCGGAAGCATAAAGTGTAAAGCCTGGGGTGCCTAATGAGTGAG
CTAACTCACATTAATTGCGTTGCGCTCACTGCCCGCTTTCCAGTCGGGAAACCTGTCGTGCCAGCTGCAT
TAATGAATCGGCCAACGCGCGGGGAGAGGCGGTTTGCGTATTGGGCGCTCTTCCGCTTCCTCGCTCACTG
ACTCGCTGCGCTCGGTCGTTCGGCTGCGGCGAGCGGTATCAGCTCACTCAAAGGCGGTAATACGGTTATC
CACAGAATCAGGGGATAACGCAGGAAAGAACATGTGAGCAAAAGGCCAGCAAAAGGCCAGGAACCGTAAA
AAGGCCGCGTTGCTGGCGTTTTTCCATAGGCTCCGCCCCCCTGACGAGCATCACAAAAATCGACGCTCAA
GTCAGAGGTGGCGAAACCCGACAGGACTATAAAGATACCAGGCGTTTCCCCCTGGAAGCTCCCTCGTGCG
CTCTCCTGTTCCGACCCTGCCGCTTACCGGATACCTGTCCGCCTTTCTCCCTTCGGGAAGCGTGGCGCTT
TCTCATAGCTCACGCTGTAGGTATCTCAGTTCGGTGTAGGTCGTTCGCTCCAAGCTGGGCTGTGTGCACG
AACCCCCCGTTCAGCCCGACCGCTGCGCCTTATCCGGTAACTATCGTCTTGAGTCCAACCCGGTAAGACA
CGACTTATCGCCACTGGCAGCAGCCACTGGTAACAGGATTAGCAGAGCGAGGTATGTAGGCGGTGCTACA
GAGTTCTTGAAGTGGTGGCCTAACTACGGCTACACTAGAAGAACAGTATTTGGTATCTGCGCTCTGCTGA
AGCCAGTTACCTTCGGAAAAAGAGTTGGTAGCTCTTGATCCGGCAAACAAACCACCGCTGGTAGCGGTGG
TTTTTTTGTTTGCAAGCAGCAGATTACGCGCAGAAAAAAAGGATCTCAAGAAGATCCTTTGATCTTTTCT
ACGGGGTCTGACGCTCAGTGGAACGAAAACTCACGTTAAGGGATTTTGGTCATGAGATTATCAAAAAGGA
TCTTCACCTAGATCCTTTTAAATTAAAAATGAAGTTTTAAATCAATCTAAAGTATATATGAGTAAACTTG
GTCTGACAGTTACCAATGCTTAATCAGTGAGGCACCTATCTCAGCGATCTGTCTATTTCGTTCATCCATA
GTTGCCTGACTCCCCGTCGTGTAGATAACTACGATACGGGAGGGCTTACCATCTGGCCCCAGTGCTGCAA
TGATACCGCGAGACCCACGCTCACCGGCTCCAGATTTATCAGCAATAAACCAGCCAGCCGGAAGGGCCGA
GCGCAGAAGTGGTCCTGCAACTTTATCCGCCTCCATCCAGTCTATTAATTGTTGCCGGGAAGCTAGAGTA
AGTAGTTCGCCAGTTAATAGTTTGCGCAACGTTGTTGCCATTGCTACAGGCATCGTGGTGTCACGCTCGT
CGTTTGGTATGGCTTCATTCAGCTCCGGTTCCCAACGATCAAGGCGAGTTACATGATCCCCCATGTTGTG
CAAAAAAGCGGTTAGCTCCTTCGGTCCTCCGATCGTTGTCAGAAGTAAGTTGGCCGCAGTGTTATCACTC
ATGGTTATGGCAGCACTGCATAATTCTCTTACTGTCATGCCATCCGTAAGATGCTTTTCTGTGACTGGTG
AGTACTCAACCAAGTCATTCTGAGAATAGTGTATGCGGCGACCGAGTTGCTCTTGCCCGGCGTCAATACG
GGATAATACCGCGCCACATAGCAGAACTTTAAAAGTGCTCATCATTGGAAAACGTTCTTCGGGGCGAAAA
CTCTCAAGGATCTTACCGCTGTTGAGATCCAGTTCGATGTAACCCACTCGTGCACCCAACTGATCTTCAG
CATCTTTTACTTTCACCAGCGTTTCTGGGTGAGCAAAAACAGGAAGGCAAAATGCCGCAAAAAAGGGAAT
AAGGGCGACACGGAAATGTTGAATACTCATACTCTTCCTTTTTCAATATTATTGAAGCATTTATCAGGGT
TATTGTCTCATGAGCGGATACATATTTGAATGTATTTAGAAAAATAAACAAATAGGGGTTCCGCGCACAT
TTCCCCGAAAAGTGCCACCTGACGTC
