>Addgene plasmid #71662 | pcDNA3.1+ hnRNPK myc HIS | addgene partial sequence | sequence record 132703 | CMV-F 5'-CGCAAATGGGCGGTAGGCGTG-3'
AGCTCTCTGGCTAACTAGAGAACCCACTGCTTACTGGCTTATCGAAATTAATACGACTCACTATAGGGAG
ACCCAAGCTGGCTAGTTAAGCTTGGTACCGAGCTCGGATCCACTAGTCCAGTGTGGTGGAATTCAATATG
GAAACTGAACAGCCAGAAGAAACCTTCCCTAACACTGAAACCAATGGTGAATTTGGTAAACGCCCTGCAG
AAGATATGGAAGAGGAACAAGCATTTAAAAGATCTAGAAACACTGATGAGATGGTTGAATTACGCATTCT
GCTTCAGAGCAAGAATGCTGGGGCAGTGATTGGAAAAGGAGGCAAGAATATTAAGGCTCTCCGTACAGAC
TACAATGCCAGTGTTTCAGTCCCAGACAGCAGTGGCCCCGAGCGCATATTGAGTATCAGTGCTGATATTG
AAACAATTGGAGAAATTCTGAAGAAAATCATCCCTACCTTGGAAGAGGGCCTGCAGTTGCCATCACCCAC
TGCAACCAGCCAGCTCCCGCTCGAATCTGATGCTGTGGAATGCTTAAATTACCAACACTATAAAGGAAGT
GACTTTGACTGCGAGTTGAGGCTGTTGATTCATCAGAGTCTAGCAGGAGGAATTATTGGGGTCAAAGGTG
CTAAAATCAAAGAACTTCGAGAGAACACTCAAACCACCATCAAGCTTTTCCAGGAATGCTGTCCTCATTC
CACTGACAGAGTTGTTCTTATTGGAGGAAAACCCGATAGGGTTGTAGAGTGCATAAAGATCATCCTTGAT
CTTATATCTGAGTCTCCCATCAAAGGACGTGCACAGCCTTATGATCCCAATTTTTACGATGAAACCTATG
ATTATGGTGGTTTTACAATGATGTTTGATGACCGTCGCGGACGCCCAGTGG
