>Addgene plasmid #71662 | pcDNA3.1+ hnRNPK myc HIS | addgene partial sequence | sequence record 134057 | pXCX-F 5'-ACAACAGATGGCTGGCAAC-3'
ATGGTGATGGTGATGATGACCGGTATGCATATTCAGATCCTCTTCTGAGATGAGTTTTTGTTCGAAGGGC
CCTCTAGACTCGAGGAAAAACTTTCCAGAATACTGCTTCACACTATAAAAAAGAAAAAATATCTTGCATT
AGAATCCTTCAACATCTGCATACTGCTTCACACTGTTCTGCAGCAAATACTGTGCATTCTGTATCTGGTC
CTGTGTTCCTGTAATGGTAATGATCCGATCTTCGGATCCTTCTAAAGGCTCATCAATTTTGATCGAAGCT
CCCGACTCATGACGGATTTGTTTAATCCGCTGACCACCTTTGCCAATAATAGATCCAGCCAAATCTTTGG
GAATAGTTACTTGTGTAGTAATAATAGGTCCACCAAGATCACCATATGAGCCACGACCCCCTGCATAGGA
ATAATCATATCCGGAGCCACCCTGTGGTTCATAAGCCATCTGCCATTCTGATGGGCTCCATGTATCTATT
GCAGAGTCCCAAGTTTCATCAGCACTGAAACCAACCATGCCGTCGTAACGGTCTCCAGGTCTCCCTCTTC
TGTCATAGGCCATGAGGTCTCCCCCTCTAGGTGGTGGTGGTGGAGGAAGAGGAAGATTCCGAGCTCTGCT
ACCACCCCGGCCGCCTCGTCCGGGAGGAGGGGGAGGTGGTCCTCGACGAGGGCTCATATCATCATAATCT
CTTCTAGATGGAGGCATGGGACGCCCACCCCGACCAGGAGGCATTCTGTCAA
